>Addgene plasmid #175362 | pExpreS2-2 | addgene full sequence | sequence record 358142 | Addgene NGS Result
TGTGTGGATACTCCTCCCGACACCGAATTAATTCGGATCTCTGCAAGGGATTTTGGTCATGAACAATAAA
ACTGTCTGCTTACATAAACAGTAATACAAGGGGTGTTCATAGTATAATACGACTCACTATAGGAGGGCCA
CCATGAGCCACATCCAGCGCGAAACCAGCTGCAGCCGTCCGCGCCTGAACAGCAACATGGATGCCGATCT
GTACGGCTACAAATGGGCCCGCGATAACGTGGGCCAGAGCGGCGCTACCATCTACCGCCTGTACGGCAAA
CCGGATGCCCCGGAACTGTTCCTGAAACACGGCAAAGGCAGCGTGGCCAACGATGTGACCGATGAAATGG
TGCGCCTGAACTGGCTGACCGAGTTCATGCCGCTGCCGACCATCAAACACTTCATCCGCACCCCGGATGA
TGCCTGGCTGCTGACCACCGCCATTCCGGGCAAAACCGCCTTCCAGGTGCTGGAAGAATACCCGGATAGC
GGCGAAAACATCGTGGATGCCCTGGCCGTGTTCCTGCGCCGCCTGCACAGCATCCCGGTGTGCAACTGCC
CGTTCAACAGCGATCGCGTGTTCCGCCTGGCTCAGGCCCAGAGCCGCATGAACAACGGCCTGGTGGATGC
CAGCGATTTCGATGATGAACGCAACGGCTGGCCGGTGGAACAGGTGTGGAAAGAGATGCACAAACTGCTG
CCGTTCAGCCCGGATTCCGTGGTGACCCACGGCGATTTCAGCCTGGATAACCTGATCTTCGATGAGGGCA
AACTGATCGGCTGCATCGATGTGGGCCGCGTGGGCATTGCCGATCGCTACCAGGATCTGGCCATCCTGTG
GAACTGCCTGGGCGAGTTCAGCCCGAGCCTGCAGAAACGCCTGTTCCAGAAGTACGGCATCGATAACCCG
GATATGAACAAACTGCAGTTCCACCTGATGCTGGATGAGTTCTTCTAATAAGTCGACCTCGAAACTTGTT
TATTGCAGCTTATAATGGTTACAAATAAAGCAATAGCATCACAAATTTCACAAATAAAGCATTTTTTTCA
CTGCATTCTAGTTGTGGTTTGTCCAAACTCATCAATGTATCTTATCATGTCTTCACGTAATAAGTGTGCG
GCTAGCAGTCAACTAGTCCAAACTCATCAATGTATCTTATCATGTCTTCACGTAATAAGTGTGCGGCTAG
CAGTCAACTACTAGTGAATGCCCTACTAGAAGATGTGTGTTGCACAAAATGTCCCTGGAATAACCAATTT
GAAGTGCAGATAGCAGTAAACGTAAGCTAATATGAATATTATTTAACTGTAATGTTTTAATATCGCTGGA
CATTACTAATAAACCCACTATAAACACATGTACATATGTATGTTTTGGCATACAATGAGTAGTTGGGGAA
AAAATGTGTAAAAGCACCGTGACCATCACAGCATAAAGATAACCAGCTGAAGTATCGAATATGAGTAACC
CCCAAATTGAATCACATGCCGCAACTGATAGGACCCATGGAAGTACACTCTTCATGGCGATATACAAGAC
ACACACAAGCACGAACACCCAGTTGCGGAGGAAATTCTCCGTAAATGAAAACCCAATCGGCGAACAATTC
ATACCCATATATGGTAAAAGTTTTGAACGCGAGCGAACTTAAGAGCGCCGGAGTATAAATAGAGGCGCTT
CGTCTACGGAGCGACAATTCAATTCAAACAAGCAAAGTGAACACGTCGCTAAGCGAAAGCTAAGCAAATA
AACAAGCGCAGCTGAACAAGCTAAACAATCTGCAGAAGCTTGGTACCCTCGAGCTCAGCTGAATTCTGGA
TCCTCTAGACCGGTCATATGCGGCCGCGGATCGATCGATATCTGACTAAATCTTAGTTTGTATTGTCATG
TTTTAATACAATATGTTATGTTTAAATATGTTTTTAATAAATTTTATAAAATAATTTCAACTTTTATTGT
AACAACATTGTCCATTTACACACTCCTTTCAAGCGCGTGGGACTCGATGCTCGGCGCCACTCAAAGGCGG
TAATACGGTTATCCACAGAATCAGGGGATAACGCAGGAAAGAACATGTGAGCAAAAGGCCAGCAAAAGGC
CAGGAACCGTAAAAAGGCCGCGTTGCTGGCGTTTTTCCATAGGCTCCGCCCCCCTGACGAGCATCACAAA
AATCGACGCTCAAGTCAGAGGTGGCGAAACCCGACAGGACTATAAAGATACCAGGCGTTTCCCCCTGGAA
GCTCCCTCGTGCGCTCTCCTGTTCCGACCCTGCCGCTTACCGGATACCTGTCCGCCTTTCTCCCTTCGGG
AAGCGTGGCGCTTTCTCATAGCTCACGCTGTAGGTATCTCAGTTCGGTGTAGGTCGTTCGCTCCAAGCTG
GGCTGTGTGCACGAACCCCCCGTTCAGCCCGACCGCTGCGCCTTATCCGGTAACTATCGTCTTGAGTCCA
ACCCGGTAAGACACGACTTATCGCCACTGGCAGCAGCCACTGGTAACAGGATTAGCAGAGCGAGGTATGT
AGGCGGTGCTACAGAGTTCTTGAAGTGGTGGCCTAACTACGGCTACACTAGAAGAACAGTATTTGGTATC
TGCGCTCTGCTGAAGCCAGTTACCTTCGGAAAAAGAGTTGGTAGGTCTTGATCCGGCAAACAAACCACCG
CTGGTAGCGGTGGTTTTTTTGTTTGCAAGCAGCAGATTACGCGCAGAAAAAAAGGATCTCAAGAAGATCC
TTTGATCTTTTCTACGGGGTCTGACGCTCAGTGGAACGAAAACTCACGTTAAGGGATTTTGCATGCGCTA
AGCGGGCTTTATAAAACGGGCTGCGGGACCAGTTTTCATATCACTACCGTTTGAGTTCTTGTGC
Features (pLannotate 1.2.2; 11 found; start..end, strand, type, name):
    115..133     +  promoter       T7 promoter: promoter for bacteriophage T7 RNA polymerase
    143..955     +  CDS            aphA1: KKA1_ECOLX - Also known as nptI. Protein inferred from homology: Swiss-Prot protein existence level 3. Resistance to kanamycin and structurally-related aminoglycosides, including amikacin. From Escherichia coli.
    973..1094    +  polyA_signal   SV40 poly(A) signal: SV40 polyadenylation signal
   1104..1120    +  protein_bind   gypsy insulator (fragment): chromatin insulator from Drosophila Su(Hw), CP190, and Mod(mdg4)67.2
   1136..1167    +  polyA_signal   SV40 poly(A) signal (fragment): SV40 polyadenylation signal
   1169..1185    +  protein_bind   gypsy insulator (fragment): chromatin insulator from Drosophila Su(Hw), CP190, and Mod(mdg4)67.2
   1200..1642    +  promoter       Ac5 promoter (fragment): Drosophila melanogaster actin 5C promoter
   1658..1785    +  promoter       hsp70 promoter (fragment): Drosophila melanogaster hsp70Bb promoter
   1870..1999    +  polyA_signal   OpIE-2 poly(A) signal: immediate-early gene 2 from the Orgyia pseudotsugata multicapsid nucleopolyhedrovirus; baculovirus polyadenylation signal
   2134..2722    -  rep_origin     ori: high-copy-number ColE1/pMB1/pBR322/pUC origin of replication
   2795..23      +  promoter       Ac5 promoter (fragment) (across the origin): Drosophila melanogaster actin 5c promoter
