[The description below was written by a language model from this plasmid's Addgene catalogue record and pLannotate feature annotations shown in this document.]
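Description:
pExpreS2-2 is a compact (2,864 bp) empty insect expression backbone for recombinant protein overexpression in Drosophila S2 cells, intended for use with the commercial ExpreS2 platform and its matched cells and media. The catalogue lists pExpreS2-1 as the parent backbone with no modifications recorded, and describes this version as the G418-resistant backbone. In bacteria it replicates from a high-copy ColE1/pUC-type origin and is selected with kanamycin.

The expression cassette is driven by a fused promoter composed of a Drosophila actin 5C (Ac5) fragment placed directly upstream of an hsp70 promoter fragment. A short unannotated gap then separates it from an OpIE-2 polyadenylation signal from a baculovirus immediate-early gene. That gap presumably holds the cloning site, since the record indicates restriction enzyme cloning, but the sites themselves are not listed and no insert, tag or secretion signal is annotated.

A single aminoglycoside phosphotransferase gene (aphA1/nptI) appears to serve as the marker in both hosts. It lies downstream of a second Ac5 promoter fragment that spans the sequence origin and a T7 promoter, and it is terminated by an SV40 poly(A) signal. This layout is consistent with kanamycin resistance in E. coli and G418 resistance in S2 cells for selecting stable lines. Short gypsy insulator fragments and a partial SV40 poly(A) signal sit between the marker and the expression cassette, though these small matches may have little functional significance. The associated publication concerns moderate-throughput secreted expression of difficult proteins in S2 cells.
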