Addgene plasmid #175362: pExpreS2-2
Purpose: (Empty Backbone) G418R backbone for recombinant protein overexpression with Drosophila ExpreS2 Platform
Depositing lab: ExpreS2ion Biotechnologies. Publication: FAS2FURIOUS: Moderate-Throughput Secreted Expression of Difficult Recombinant Proteins in Drosophila S2 Cells. Coker JA, Katis VL, Fairhead M, Schwenzer A, Clemmensen SB, Frandsen BU, de Jongh WA, Gileadi O, Burgess-Brown NA, Marsden BD, Midwood KS, Yue WW. Front Bioeng Biotechnol. 2022 May 5;10:871933. doi: 10.3389/fbioe.2022.871933. eCollection 2022. PubMed 35600892.
Backbone
  Vector backbone: pExpreS2-1
  Backbone manufacturer: ExpreS2ion Biotechnologies
  Backbone size (bp): 2864
  Modifications to backbone: None
  Vector type: Insect Expression
  Promoter: Fused Actin-HSP70
  Selectable markers: Neomycin (select with G418)
Growth in bacteria
  Bacterial resistance: Kanamycin, 50 μg/mL
  Growth temperature: 37°C
  Growth strain: DH5alpha
  Copy number: High Copy
Gene/Insert
  Cloning method: Restriction Enzyme
  Sequencing primers: 5′ CCGGAGTATAAATAGAGGCGC; 3′ GCGCTTGAAAGGAGTGTGTA
Terms and licenses: Academic/Nonprofit Terms; Industry Terms: Not Available to Industry
Depositor comments: This plasmid is designed for use with the ExpreS2 Platform from ExpreS2ion Biotechnologies. It is intended to be used with the ExpreS2ion cells and media which can be obtained directly from the ExpreS2ion website.
How to cite: pExpreS2-2 was a gift from ExpreS2ion Biotechnologies (Addgene plasmid # 175362 ; http://n2t.net/addgene:175362 ; RRID:Addgene_175362)
